Addgene plasmid #55003: mCherry-C-Src-DN-7
Purpose: Localization: Membrane/Vesicles, Excitation: 587, Emission: 610
Depositing lab: Michael Davidson. Depositing organization: Florida State University, Tallahassee.
Backbone
  Vector backbone: mCherry
  Backbone size w/o insert (bp): 4750
  Vector type: Mammalian Expression
  Selectable markers: Neomycin (select with G418)
Growth in bacteria
  Bacterial resistance: Kanamycin, 50 μg/mL
  Growth temperature: 37°C
  Growth strain: DH5alpha
  Copy number: High Copy
Gene/Insert
  Gene/Insert name: C-Src DN (alt name: XM_001232484.1)
  Species: G. gallus (chicken)
  Mutation: Kinase Dead K295R
  Promoter: CMV
  Tag / fusion protein: mCherry (C terminal on backbone)
  Cloning method: Unknown
  Sequencing primers: 5′ CMV-F; 3′ SV40pA-R
Terms and licenses: Academic/Nonprofit Terms; Industry Terms: Not Available to Industry
Depositor comments: Kinase Dead K295R. Excitation = 587; Emission = 610
How to cite: mCherry-C-Src-DN-7 was a gift from Michael Davidson (Addgene plasmid # 55003 ; http://n2t.net/addgene:55003 ; RRID:Addgene_55003)
