[The description below was written by a language model from this plasmid's Addgene catalogue record.]
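Description:
mCherry-C-Src-DN-7 is a mammalian expression plasmid built on an mCherry fusion-vector backbone of about 4.75 kb (without the insert). It encodes a fluorescently tagged, dominant-negative form of the chicken (Gallus gallus) non-receptor tyrosine kinase c-Src. The plasmid is maintained at high copy in E. coli under kanamycin selection. It also carries a neomycin resistance marker, so transfected mammalian cells can be selected with G418 to derive stable lines. No feature table is provided, so the origin of replication and the exact layout of the resistance cassette are not documented. The use of an SV40 polyA reverse sequencing primer suggests that an SV40 polyadenylation signal lies downstream of the expression cassette.

The payload is the c-Src coding sequence carrying the K295R substitution, which the record describes as kinase dead. In Src-family kinases this conserved lysine is needed for ATP binding in the catalytic domain, so replacing it abolishes phosphotransfer activity. The mutant can still occupy normal Src binding partners, which is the basis of its dominant-negative ("DN") designation. Expression is driven by the strong constitutive CMV promoter. mCherry is fused at the C terminus of Src, which leaves free the N-terminal end that normally mediates Src membrane association. The "7" in the name may refer to the length of the linker between the two proteins, but the record does not state this.

The fusion is listed as localizing to membranes and vesicles, with mCherry excitation at 587 nm and emission at 610 nm. It is suited to live- or fixed-cell imaging of Src distribution and to interfering with endogenous Src signalling while identifying expressing cells by red fluorescence.
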