>Addgene plasmid #55003 | mCherry-C-Src-DN-7 | depositor partial sequence | sequence record 85390 | insert sequence
GACGTCAGATCCGCTAGCGCTACCGGACTCAGATCTCGAGCTCAAGCTTCGAATTCATGGGGAGCAGCAA
GAGCAAGCCCAAGGACCCCAGCCAGCGCCGGCGCAGCCTGGAGCCACCCGACAGCACCCACCACGGGGGA
TTCCCAGCCTCGCAGACCCCCAACAAGACAGCAGCCCCCGACACGCACCGCACCCCCAGCCGCTCCTTTG
GGACCGTGGCCACCGAGCCCAAGCTCTTCGGGGGCTTCAACACTTCTGACACCGTCACGTCGCCGCAGCG
TGCCGGGGCACTGGCTGGCGGCGTCACCACTTTCGTGGCTCTCTATGACTACGAGTCCCGGACTGAAACG
GACTTGTCCTTCAAGAAAGGAGAACGCCTGCAGATTGTCAACAACACGGAAGGTGACTGGTGGCTGGCTC
ATTCCCTCACTACAGGACAGACGGGCTACATCCCCAGTAACTATGTCGCGCCCTCAGACTCCATCCAGGC
TGAAGAGTGGTACTTTGGGAAGATCACTCGTCGGGAGTCCGAGCGGCTGCTGCTCAACCCCGAAAACCCC
CGGGGAACCTTCTTGGTCCGGGAGAGCGAGACGACAAAAGGTGCCTATTGCCTCTCCGTTTCTGACTTTG
ACAACGCCAAGGGGCTCAATGTGAAGCACTACAAGATCCGCAAGCTGGACAGCGGCGGCTTCTACATCAC
CTCACGCACACAGTTCAGCAGCCTGCAGCAGCTGGTGGCCTACTACTCCAAACATGCTGATGGCTTGTGC
CACCGCCTGACCAACGTCTGCCCCACGTCCAAGCCCCAGACCCAGGGACTCGCCAAGGACGCGTGGGAAA
TCCCCCGGGAGTCGCTGCGGCTGGAGGTGAAGCTGGGGCAGGGCTGCTTTGGAGAGGTCTGGATGGGGAC
CTGGAACGGCACCACCAGAGTGGCCATACGGACTCTGAAGCCCGGCACCATGTCCCCGGAGGCCTTCCTG
CAGGAAGCCCAAGTGATGAAGAAGCTCCGGCATGAGAAGCTGGTTCAGCTGTACGCAGTGGTGTCGGAAG
AGCCCATCTACATCGTCACTGAGTACATGAGCAAGGGGAGCCTCCTGGATTTCCTGAAGGGAGAGATGGG
CAAGTACCTGCGGCTGCCACAGCTCGTCGATATGGCTGCTCAGATTGCATCCGGCATGGCCTATGTGGAG
AGGATGAACTACGTGCACCGAGACCTGCGGGCGGCCAACATCCTGGTGGGGGAGAACCTGGTGTGCAAGG
TGGCTGACTTTGGGCTGGCACGCCTCATCGAGGACAACGAGTACACAGCACGGCAAGGTGCCAAGTTCCC
CATCAAGTGGACAGCCCCCGAGGCAGCCCTCTATGGCCGGTTCACCATCAAGTCGGATGTCTGGTCCTTC
GGCATCCTGCTGACTGAGCTGACCACCAAGGGCCGGGTGCCATACCCAGGGATGGTCAACAGGGAGGTGC
TGGACCAGGTGGAGAGGGGCTACCGCATGCCCTGCCCGCCCGAGTGCCCCGAGTCGCTGCATGACCTCAT
GTGCCAGTGCTGGCGGAAGGACCCTGAGGAGCGGCCCACTTTTGAGTACCTGCAGGCCTTCCTGGAGGAC
TACTTCACCTCGACAGAGCCCCAGTACCAGCCTGGAGAGAACCTACGGGATCCACCGGTCGCCACCATGG
TGAGCAAGGGCGAGGAGGATAACATGGCCATCATCAAGGAGTTCATGCGCTTCAAGGTGCACATGGAGGG
CTCCGTGAACGGCCACGAGTTCGAGATCGAGGGCGAGGGCGAGGGCCGCCCCTACGAGGGCACCCAGACC
GCCAAGCTGAAGGTGACCAAGGGTGGCCCCCTGCCCTTCGCCTGGGACATCCTGTCCCCTCAGTTCATGT
ACGGCTCCAAGGCCTACGTGAAGCACCCCGCCGACATCCCCGACTACTTGAAGCTGTCCTTCCCCGAGGG
CTTCAAGTGGGAGCGCGTGATGAACTTCGAGGACGGCGGCGTGGTGACCGTGACCCAGGACTCCTCCCTG
CAGGACGGCGAGTTCATCTACAAGGTGAAGCTGCGCGGCACCAACTTCCCCTCCGACGGCCCCGTAATGC
AGAAGAAGACCATGGGCTGGGAGGCCTCCTCCGAGCGGATGTACCCCGAGGACGGCGCCCTGAAGGGCGA
GATCAAGCAGAGGCTGAAGCTGAAGGACGGCGGCCACTACGACGCTGAGGTCAAGACCACCTACAAGGCC
AAGAAGCCCGTGCAGCTGCCCGGCGCCTACAACGTCAACATCAAGTTGGACATCACCTCCCACAACGAGG
ACTACACCATCGTGGAACAGTACGAACGCGCCGAGGGCCGCCACTCCACCGGCGGCATGGACGAGCTGTA
CAAGTAAAGCGGCCGCGACTCTAGATCATAATCAGCCATACCACATT
