>Addgene plasmid #55003 | mCherry-C-Src-DN-7 | addgene partial sequence | sequence record 100071 | C-ter-GFP 5'-CTCCTCGCCCTTGCTCAC-3'
GGCTGGTACTGGGGCTCTGTCGAGGTGAAGTAGTCCTCCAGGAAGGCCTGCAGGTACTCAAAAGTGGGCC
GCTCCTCAGGGTCCTTCCGCCAGCACTGGCACATGAGGTCATGCAGCGACTCGGGGCACTCGGGCGGGCA
GGGCATGCGGTAGCCCCTCTCCACCTGGTCCAGCACCTCCCTGTTGACCATCCCTGGGTATGGCACCCGG
CCCTTGGTGGTCAGCTCAGTCAGCAGGATGCCGAAGGACCAGACATCCGACTTGATGGTGAACCGGCCAT
AGAGGGCTGCCTCGGGGGCTGTCCACTTGATGGGGAACTTGGCACCTTGCCGTGCTGTGTACTCGTTGTC
CTCGATGAGGCGTGCCAGCCCAAAGTCAGCCACCTTGCACACCAGGTTCTCCCCCACCAGGATGTTGGCC
GCCCGCAGGTCTCGGTGCACGTAGTTCATCCTCTCCACATAGGCCATGCCGGATGCAATCTGAGCAGCCA
TATCGACGAGCTGTGGCAGCCGCAGGTACTTGCCCATCTCTCCCTTCAGGAAATCCAGGAGGCTCCCCTT
GCTCATGTACTCAGTGACGATGTAGATGGGCTCTTCCGACACCACTGCGTACAGCTGAACCAGCTTCTCA
TGCCGGAGCTTCTTCATCACTTGGGCTTCCTGCAGGAAGGCCTCCGGGGACATGGTGCCGGGCTTCAGAG
TCCGTATGGCCACTCTGGTGGTGCCGTTCCAGGTCCCCATCCAGACCTCTCCAAAGCAGCCCTGCCCCAG
CTTCACCTCCAGCCGCAGCGACTCCCGGGGGATTTCCCACGCGTCCTTGGCGAGTCCCTG
